Addgene plasmid #167132: pBJ3
Purpose: A kanamycin resistant plasmid for Tn7-mediated chromosomal integration of Photorhabdus luminescens luxCDABE operon with Pfrr promoter
Depositing lab: Akira Mine. Depositing organization: Ritsumeikan University. Publication: A versatile Tn7 transposon-based bioluminescence tagging tool for quantitative and spatial detection of bacteria in plants. Matsumoto A, Schluter T, Melkonian K, Takeda A, Nakagami H, Mine A. Plant Commun. 2021 Jul 20;3(1):100227. doi: 10.1016/j.xplc.2021.100227. eCollection 2022 Jan 10. PubMed 35059625.
Backbone
  Vector backbone: pBBRMCS-2
  Backbone manufacturer: Kenneth M. Peterson
  Vector type: Bacterial Expression, Luciferase
Growth in bacteria
  Bacterial resistance: Kanamycin, 50 μg/mL
  Growth temperature: 37°C
  Growth strain: DH5alpha
  Copy number: Unknown
Gene/Insert
  Gene/Insert name: luxCDABE
  Species: Photorhabdus luminescens
  Insert size (bp): 7600
  Promoter: Frr promoter
  Cloning method: Gibson Cloning
  Sequencing primers: 5′ GACAATATTATGCAACCGTA
Resource information
  A portion of this plasmid was derived from a plasmid made by: tnsABCD and luxCDABE genes were amplified from pBEN276 (Addgene plasmid #69150).
Terms and licenses: Academic/Nonprofit Terms; Industry Terms: Not Available to Industry
How to cite: pBJ3 was a gift from Akira Mine (Addgene plasmid # 167132 ; http://n2t.net/addgene:167132 ; RRID:Addgene_167132)
