[The description below was written by a language model from this plasmid's Addgene catalogue record and pLannotate feature annotations shown in this document.]
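Description:
pBJ3 is a roughly 21.3 kb bacterial plasmid built on the broad-host-range pBBR1MCS-2 backbone and designed to place a bioluminescence reporter into bacterial chromosomes by Tn7 transposition. It replicates through the pBBR1 oriV together with the pBBR1 Rep protein, which allows maintenance in a wide range of Gram-negative hosts, and it is selected with kanamycin via the neo (nptII) gene. The many short annotated fragments (tnpA, ble, CmR, TcR, lacI, lacZα, M13 ori, pUC and pBluescript polylinker pieces, T3/T7/SP6 promoters) appear to be remnants of the backbone and source plasmids rather than functional parts.

The payload has two modules, both amplified from an earlier Tn7-lux plasmid and assembled by Gibson cloning. The first is the transposition machinery, with tnsA, tnsB, tnsC and tnsD plus a truncated tnsE. These genes are placed downstream of the araBAD promoter, with the divergently transcribed araC regulator alongside, and are followed by rrnB terminators. TnsABC with TnsD directs high-frequency, site-specific insertion into the chromosomal attTn7 site. The second module is a mini-Tn7 element bounded by Tn7R and Tn7L ends that carries the Photorhabdus luminescens luxCDABE operon. The catalogue states that it is driven by the Frr promoter, although this promoter is not itself annotated in the feature table. luxAB encode the luciferase and luxCDE supply its aldehyde substrate, so light is produced without added substrate. A lamB fragment and lac regulatory remnants also lie within the transposon.

Because the kanamycin marker lies outside the Tn7 ends, the integrated element carries no annotated resistance gene. The associated work applies this tool to tagging bacteria for quantitative and spatial detection in plants.
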