Features (pLannotate 1.2.2; 44 found; start..end, strand, type, name):
    142..426     +  CDS            tnpA (fragment): TN5P_ECOLX - Also known as tnp. Experimental evidence at protein level: Swiss-Prot protein existence level 1. Mediates transposition of transposon Tn5 by a 'cut and paste' mechanism. First, the monomeric transposase binds the 19 bp inverted DNA repeats flanking the transposon. Then, dimerization of the DNA- bound transposase creates a synaptic DNA complex. After nicking of the first DNA strand, excision of the transposon proceeds through a series of intermediates. The transposase then mediates the insertion of the transposon at a new site by strand transfer. The activity of the wild- type tran
    458..1249    +  CDS            neo: KKA2_KLEPN - Also known as kan, nptII. Experimental evidence at protein level: Swiss-Prot protein existence level 1. Resistance to kanamycin, neomycin, paromomycin, ribostamycin, butirosin and gentamicin B. From Klebsiella pneumoniae.
   1273..1425    +  CDS            ble (fragment): BLE_KLEPN - Experimental evidence at protein level: Swiss-Prot protein existence level 1. Binding protein with a strong affinity to the bleomycin family of antibiotics. Binds to CL990; an antimitotic-antibiotic compound. From Klebsiella pneumoniae.
   1425..1541    +  CDS            CmR (fragment): chloramphenicol acetyltransferase; cat; confers resistance to chloramphenicol
   1552..1644    +  CDS            lacI (fragment): lac repressor; lacI; The lac repressor binds to the lac operator to inhibit transcription in E. coli. This inhibition can be relieved by adding lactose or isopropyl-β-D-thiogalactopyranoside (IPTG).
   1657..1678    +  protein_bind   CAP binding site: CAP binding activates transcription in the presence of cAMP. E. coli catabolite activator protein
   1693..1723    +  promoter       lac promoter: promoter for the E. coli lac operon
   1727..1749    +  protein_bind   lac operator (fragment): The lac repressor binds to the lac operator to inhibit transcription in E. coli. This inhibition can be relieved by adding lactose or isopropyl-β-D-thiogalactopyranoside (IPTG). lac repressor encoded by lacI
   1792..1810    +  promoter       T3 promoter: promoter for bacteriophage T3 RNA polymerase
   1834..1872    -  promoter       AmpR promoter (fragment): bla
   1891..1918    -  terminator     rrnB T2 terminator: transcription terminator T2 from the E. coli rrnB gene
   2010..2096    -  terminator     rrnB T1 terminator: Escherichia coli rrnB; transcription terminator T1 from the E. coli rrnB gene
   2098..2213    -  ncRNA          5S rRNA: Accession: RF00001 - 5S ribosomal RNA
   2299..2336    -  misc_feature   MCS (fragment): pUC18/19 multiple cloning site
   2337..2726    -  CDS            tnsE (fragment): TNSE_ECOLX - Experimental evidence at protein level: Swiss-Prot protein existence level 1. TnsABC + TnsD promote high-frequency insertion of Tn7 into a specific target site known as att-Tn7 whereas TnsABC + TnsE promote low-frequency insertion into many different sites. From Escherichia coli.
   2733..4256    -  CDS            tnsD: TNSD_ECOLX - Protein predicted: Swiss-Prot protein existence level 4. TnsABC + TnsD promote high-frequency insertion of Tn7 into a specific target site known as att-Tn7 whereas TnsABC + TnsE promote low-frequency insertion into many different sites. From Escherichia coli.
   4262..5926    -  CDS            tnsC: TNSC_ECOLX - Experimental evidence at protein level: Swiss-Prot protein existence level 1. TnsABC + TnsD promote high-frequency insertion of Tn7 into a specific target site known as att-Tn7 whereas TnsABC + TnsE promote low-frequency insertion into many different sites. From Escherichia coli.
   5926..8031    -  CDS            tnsB: TNSB_ECOLX - Experimental evidence at protein level: Swiss-Prot protein existence level 1. Sequence-specific, DNA-binding protein required for Tn7 transposition. Recognizes sequences necessary for recombination at both left and right ends of Tn7 and, together with TnsA, forms the transposase. TnsB executes the 5'-DNA strand breakage and joining reactions. From Escherichia coli.
   8021..8839    -  CDS            tnsA: TNSA_ECOLX - Experimental evidence at protein level: Swiss-Prot protein existence level 1. Required for Tn7 transposition. Forms the transposase, together with TnsB. TnsA executes the 5'-DNA strand breakage reaction. TnsABC and TnsD promote high-frequency insertion of Tn7 into a specific target site known as ATT-Tn7 whereas TnsABC and TnsD promote low- frequency insertion into many different sites. From Escherichia coli.
   8918..8936    -  misc_feature   MCS (fragment): pUC18/19 multiple cloning site
   8957..9241    -  promoter       araBAD promoter: araBAD; promoter of the L-arabinose operon of E. coli; the araC regulatory gene is transcribed in the opposite direction (Guzman et al., 1995)
   9268..10146   +  CDS            araC: L-arabinose regulatory protein; araC
  10236..10254   -  promoter       tet promoter (fragment): E. coli promoter for tetracycline efflux protein gene
  10292..10490   -  mobile_element Tn7R (fragment): mini-Tn7 element (right end of the Tn7 transposon) Tn7
  10902..12341   +  CDS            luxC: LUXC_PHOLL - Protein inferred from homology: Swiss-Prot protein existence level 3. LuxC is the fatty acid reductase enzyme responsible for synthesis of the aldehyde substrate for the luminescent reaction catalyzed by luciferase. From Photorhabdus laumondii subsp. laumondii (strain DSM 15139 / CIP 105565 / TT01).
  12357..13277   +  CDS            luxD: LUXD1_PHOLU - Experimental evidence at protein level: Swiss-Prot protein existence level 1. Acyl transferase is part of the fatty acid reductase system required for aldehyde biosynthesis; it produces fatty acids for the luminescent reaction. From Photorhabdus luminescens (Xenorhabdus luminescens).
  13457..14533   +  CDS            luxA: LUXA1_PHOLU - Experimental evidence at protein level: Swiss-Prot protein existence level 1. Light-emitting reaction in luminous bacteria. From Photorhabdus luminescens (Xenorhabdus luminescens).
  14554..15525   +  CDS            luxB: LUXB1_PHOLU - Experimental evidence at protein level: Swiss-Prot protein existence level 1. Light-emitting reaction in luminous bacteria. The specific role of the beta subunit is unknown, but it is absolutely required for bioluminescence activity. From Photorhabdus luminescens (Xenorhabdus luminescens).
  15593..16681   +  CDS            luxE: LUXE_ALIFS - Protein inferred from homology: Swiss-Prot protein existence level 3. Acyl-protein synthetase activates tetradecanoic acid. It is a component of the fatty acid reductase complex responsible for converting tetradecanoic acid to the aldehyde which serves as substrate in the luciferase-catalyzed reaction. From Aliivibrio fischeri (Vibrio fischeri).
  16794..16812   -  promoter       SP6 promoter: promoter for bacteriophage SP6 RNA polymerase
  16852..16874   -  protein_bind   lac operator (fragment): The lac repressor binds to the lac operator to inhibit transcription in E. coli. This inhibition can be relieved by adding lactose or isopropyl-β-D-thiogalactopyranoside (IPTG). lac repressor encoded by lacI
  16878..16908   -  promoter       lac promoter: promoter for the E. coli lac operon
  16923..16944   -  protein_bind   CAP binding site: CAP binding activates transcription in the presence of cAMP. E. coli catabolite activator protein
  16957..16995   -  CDS            lacI (fragment): lac repressor; lacI; The lac repressor binds to the lac operator to inhibit transcription in E. coli. This inhibition can be relieved by adding lactose or isopropyl-β-D-thiogalactopyranoside (IPTG).
  16996..17685   +  CDS            lamB (fragment): LAMB_ECOLI - Also known as malB. Experimental evidence at protein level: Swiss-Prot protein existence level 1. Involved in the transport of maltose and maltodextrins (PubMed:3301537, PubMed:2832377, PubMed:11742115, PubMed:7824948, PubMed:8805519, PubMed:9299337). Indispensable for translocation of maltodextrins (alpha 1-4 linked polyglucosyls) containing more than three glucosyl moieties. A hydrophobic path ('greasy slide') of aromatic residues serves to guide and select the sugars for transport through the channel (PubMed:7824948, PubMed:8805519, PubMed:9299337, PubMed:11742115). Also acts a
  17790..17955   -  mobile_element Tn7L: mini-Tn7 element (left end of the Tn7 transposon) Tn7
  17986..18072   -  misc_feature   MCS (fragment): pBluescript multiple cloning site
  18081..18099   -  promoter       T7 promoter: promoter for bacteriophage T7 RNA polymerase
  18107..18262   +  CDS            lacZα (fragment): LacZα fragment of β-galactosidase; lacZ fragment
  18266..18343   -  rep_origin     M13 ori (fragment): M13 bacteriophage origin of replication; arrow indicates direction of (+) strand synthesis
  18343..18374   +  CDS            CmR (fragment): chloramphenicol acetyltransferase confers resistance to chloramphenicol
  18704..18773   -  CDS            TcR (fragment): tetracycline efflux protein; tet; confers resistance to tetracycline
  18834..19496   -  CDS            pBBR1 Rep: replication protein for the broad-host-range plasmid pBBR1 from Bordetella bronchiseptica
  19497..20268   -  rep_origin     pBBR1 oriV: replication origin of the broad-host-range plasmid pBBR1 from Bordetella bronchiseptica; requires the pBBR1 Rep protein for replication
>Addgene plasmid #167132 | pBJ3 | addgene full sequence | sequence record 330441 | Addgene NGS Result
ACCTTCGGGAGCGCCTGAAGCCCGTTCTGGACGCCCTGGGGCCGTTGAATCGGGATATGCAGGCCAAGGC
CGCCGCGATCATCAAGGCCGTGGGCGAAAAGCTGCTGACGGAACAGCGGGAAGTCCAGCGCCAGAAACAG
GCCCAGCGCCAGCAGGAACGCGGGCGCGCACATTTCCCCGAAAAGTGCCACCTGGGATGAATGTCAGCTA
CTGGGCTATCTGGACAAGGGAAAACGCAAGCGCAAAGAGAAAGCAGGTAGCTTGCAGTGGGCTTACATGG
CGATAGCTAGACTGGGCGGTTTTATGGACAGCAAGCGAACCGGAATTGCCAGCTGGGGCGCCCTCTGGTA
AGGTTGGGAAGCCCTGCAAAGTAAACTGGATGGCTTTCTTGCCGCCAAGGATCTGATGGCGCAGGGGATC
AAGATCTGATCAAGAGACAGGATGAGGATCGTTTCGCATGATTGAACAAGATGGATTGCACGCAGGTTCT
CCGGCCGCTTGGGTGGAGAGGCTATTCGGCTATGACTGGGCACAACAGACAATCGGCTGCTCTGATGCCG
CCGTGTTCCGGCTGTCAGCGCAGGGGCGCCCGGTTCTTTTTGTCAAGACCGACCTGTCCGGTGCCCTGAA
TGAACTGCAGGACGAGGCAGCGCGGCTATCGTGGCTGGCCACGACGGGCGTTCCTTGCGCAGCTGTGCTC
GACGTTGTCACTGAAGCGGGAAGGGACTGGCTGCTATTGGGCGAAGTGCCGGGGCAGGATCTCCTGTCAT
CTCACCTTGCTCCTGCCGAGAAAGTATCCATCATGGCTGATGCAATGCGGCGGCTGCATACGCTTGATCC
GGCTACCTGCCCATTCGACCACCAAGCGAAACATCGCATCGAGCGAGCACGTACTCGGATGGAAGCCGGT
CTTGTCGATCAGGATGATCTGGACGAAGAGCATCAGGGGCTCGCGCCAGCCGAACTGTTCGCCAGGCTCA
AGGCGCGCATGCCCGACGGCGAGGATCTCGTCGTGACCCATGGCGATGCCTGCTTGCCGAATATCATGGT
GGAAAATGGCCGCTTTTCTGGATTCATCGACTGTGGCCGGCTGGGTGTGGCGGACCGCTATCAGGACATA
GCGTTGGCTACCCGTGATATTGCTGAAGAGCTTGGCGGCGAATGGGCTGACCGCTTCCTCGTGCTTTACG
GTATCGCCGCTCCCGATTCGCAGCGCATCGCCTTCTATCGCCTTCTTGACGAGTTCTTCTGAGCGGGACT
CTGGGGTTCGAAATGACCGACCAAGCGACGCCCAACCTGCCATCACGAGATTTCGATTCCACCGCCGCCT
TCTATGAAAGGTTGGGCTTCGGAATCGTTTTCCGGGACGCCGGCTGGATGATCCTCCAGCGCGGGGATCT
CATGCTGGAGTTCTTCGCCCACCCCCATGGGCAAATATTATACGCAAGGCGACAAGGTGCTGATGCCGCT
GGCGATTCAGGTTCATCATGCCGTTTGTGATGGCTTCCATGTCGGCAGAATGCTTAATGAATTACAACAG
TTTTTATGCATGCGCCCAATACGCAAACCGCCTCTCCCCGCGCGTTGGCCGATTCATTAATGCAGCTGGC
ACGACAGGTTTCCCGACTGGAAAGCGGGCAGTGAGCGCAACGCAATTAATGTGAGTTAGCTCACTCATTA
GGCACCCCAGGCTTTACACTTTATGCTTCCGGCTCGTATGTTGTGTGGAATTGTGAGCGGATAACAATTT
CACACAGGAAACAGCTATGACCATGATTACGCCAAGCGCGCAATTAACCCTCACTAAAGGGAACAAAAGC
TGGGTACCGGGCCGCGGATACATATTTGAATGTATTTAGAAAAATAAACAAAAGAGTTTGTAGAAACGCA
AAAAGGCCATCCGTCAGGATGGCCTTCTGCTTAATTTGATGCCTGGCAGTTTATGGCGGGCGTCCTGCCC
GCCACCCTCCGGGCCGTTGCTTCGCAACGTTCAAATCCGCTCCCGGCGGATTTGTCCTACTCAGGAGAGC
GTTCACCGACAAACAACAGATAAAACGAAAGGCCCAGTCTTTCGACTGAGCCTTTCGTTTTATTTGATGC
CTGGCAGTTCCCTACTCTCGCATGGGGAGACCCCACACTACCATCGGCGCTACGGCGTTTCACTTCTGAG
TTCGGCATGGGGTCAGGTGGGACCACCGCGCTACTGCCGCCAGGCAAATTCTGTTTTATCAGACCGCTTC
TGCGTTCTGATTTAATCTGTATCAGGCTGAAAATCTTCTCTCATCCGCCAAAACAGCCAAGCTTGCATGC
CTGCAGGTCGACTCTAGAGGATCCCCTAAAAATAATGACCGAGCTAGCTCTAACTGTGGGATGTGATAAC
GAGTCTTGCTATATGGTGTTTCAGCTTCGTAAATAAATGAACTCTGCGCTCCATCCTTGTTGCGTACGGA
AGCAAAGGACGAGAGATTAGGAAAATCGATTATTTTGGCTCGTTGAAGATCCGATGCTTCAAACTCAATC
ACACGATCCGCCTTATTTATTTGCTTTGTTGTACTGTTAACCACCTTAGCTCGACTTAATAAAGGCAAAT
GAGTAAATCGAGTCCATTTCCGTTCTTGCATTGGATTAAACCAAACAAAAATACGCCACTCCTTATGACC
CGAGTTACGGAATAAATGACCAATATGTACAACCTGCACATTGTCATTAAATGTAGCTAGCCTAACCACT
CACTCTTCCCCATAAACCATTTCCAAGAATCTTTGTGCTTCCTCAGTTATCCGCTCTTTAGATAACGTTG
CACTTCTTAATAATCGCCAGCGCCTAAGCTCAACATCTTCCTGTTTAAGCTTAATAAAAGCTTGGCTAAT
CCGTCTAATTTGATAATCTTCCACACTCTCTGAGTAACGCTTTAAGCAAAGCGCTACCAAAGGCAGTTTC
TGTAGATTTTTTGCAAGAGAGGTTCCGTTAGGAGTTTGCTTTAACAGCCAGCTCGATGTCGCTCTTGGGT
GATCAAGGCTACTATCTAGACGCTTTATGATTCTTAATAGTTGTCGTACAGCAATTCGATCTCTTTGGTT
CCAATCAACTCTAGGGGCGGGTGCCAGACGCTCTTGTTGATGCTGTTGATTCCAGTGAACTAGCCAATCC
CTGTCATGTCGGTAAAGCCAAGCGTATAGCACCCCACCCTCTAAAGACTGTCTTGCCGCCTTAATTCCTT
GGTATTTATGCACTAGTTGCTGCCAGTCTTTATGCTTAACAGATAAATCTTCAGAGTTAGGTTGCACAGA
CTGGCTAACAGGTCTTGTCGTTATAGAGTGCTCAGTAAGAGCACTTGCCTGCTGTAGCGCTTCTATAACC
GTTAGTTTTGGCAATAAGGCTTGCCACACAATACTATGCTGTAAATAACTAAAGGCTTTTCTATGCTTAC
GGAATATACTTTTCAGCCAACACGTGTCCTTGTTCTCTGCCAACTTTAAATCCAGTTTCTCTAGTGCCTC
ATCACTAAAAGTCTGCCTCACTCTCTCCGCCACCAAGTCATGACGAATGTGCTTGCTTTTGGTTAGCCCT
AGATCCTGCGCTAAGCGCTGATAAAACAGCGTCCACTGCTCAAGGCTTGGGGAAAGCTCTTGCGCTCGTG
GAGCATCTAACAGAGGGGCTATATAAGCAGCTAGTGCTGTTAATTGAGATAGGGAGTCTTTGGGGTAGTC
TGAAAGCAGCTCAGTATGACCCAAAGCCCAAAATTGATGTCGGTGATCATCTACAGCTCTATCAAAGAAG
ACTAAAGCACCGTGTTTTGGACAATATGGCAAAGCGGGCAAATACCAATCTCGTTGCCAAAAGGCTTCCC
CATACCTATTTAGCTGAAGAGCAACGCAATCAGGGCAGTATCTAAAGCGGTTATCGCTCTTAACTCTAGA
AGCAGCGACTCCTAGCATTAAATGCACCGCACCTTGCGCTTGGTACTCCATTAACCGAATAGCTTCGTCT
CGGCGCTCCTTGCCTACAAACGGAGCATATAAAGGGAATAAGGTATGCTCATAAATAAGCTGCTGAACAG
CGTAACGTCCTGTTTGATGTAGATGTCTTGCTATCACACCTAAATGCGAGGGCAGACCTAAGGTAGCGAC
CACCTTGCGGTTGCCATACACCTCATCCAACAGCTGCTTAGGACTAACAATCCCTTGATAAACGCCTGCC
CGTGCAATAGTGCTATAAATCAGCTCATTCGAGTACGGAACAGGAAAGTTTCTCATGGCTAACCTGCTTG
TTTAAATAAGCTCGCCATATCCACTATTACCCCTTTCCCTTTTAACCGTTCATGCATGGTTTTTTCAGGT
TGGCGTTGTGAATAGATATAACGTAAATCCGTATCAGGCAAGCTATCCCAGTCGCTGGGCTTGACTACCT
TTATAGCCGAAACCTTTTTACTCTTGGAGGGCTTTTCTAGTTCTGACACTACCGTTTCGCCTTCCATCAA
CCACTGCAAAACAAGAGGCAGTAACTTTTGTCTTGTCATCGTTGGATTCTGGCTAAACGCTTTTTTAATA
GTGGGAATTAACAGGCTTGAATCGTAATCCTCTTTCAGCATCAGATATAAATGACGCTGATCTTCGGTAT
CTAACTCTTGAAGGGCTTTTTCTTCTGGTGTTTGTTCTTGTATCGCTGCGATATCTAGCTGAAGTTGGAT
TAACCGTTTATCAATCTCGGGAACGACTAGATCAGAATAACGAGCAATGCGTTCTGGGATACCCGAGCGT
AATGCCTCTAGCATGGGGTGCACAGGCTTTAACTCATCTTGATACACTTGCCGCAATAAACCAGCGGTAA
TACGCTCATTGCCTAAAGCTAGCGCACGGAGCTGAGCGAGTACAAAAAGTTTTACTACAATGTCCATCAC
TCCTTGGCTTAGCTCATACCACACATCACGGACCTCATCCGATAACAGCGCATCTTTGCGTTGTAAAAGC
TGTAATTGCCAAAGATTATCCGTAAAAGCGATCCACTCTTGATTGGGCTTTCCACGTTGCGTTTGTTGTA
TAGGATCCCAGAATATAGCTCCAAACCCTGCCCCTCTACGTGCAGACCGCAAATCAGCCTCAAAAATCTC
TCGTGCTTTAGGGGTACCAATCAACATCACTGGTACGCCAATAATATTCACCATCGTCACAAAAAAGTTC
AGCATCTCTTGAGATCCACCCGAACGAGAGCGGCTTAAATGCTGAATTTCATCAATAACCAACAACCCTA
AAGCATGTGCATTGGCTATTTGCGACATCAAAGCCAACATGGTTTCTATACCATGACGTTTTAAGCCATA
ACGACGCTCATAGTTCGAGCCCAAGGCTCGATCCAACGCTCTGAAAAAATTCAAGCAGATTTCTTTTAGC
GAACCATTATGCGAGCAGTCTATTTTCAAATACACCACCTGCTCTACATTGAGTTCACGATGGTAAATCA
CCTGAGGATACGTGGCTAGAATACGATGAAGAGAGGTCGTCTTCCCACTACCAGAACAACCAATTAACAA
TAAGCTTTGTGCCGTAGATCGTGCCTCCTCAAAGCGAAATGTCTCCAACTCTCCCGTTTGAACACGCTCA
TAACCATTTTGTAAATGCTTTTGTAAATCTCCTGTTTTAGGATTTCTGCCTACGTAGCCACCTCGAATCA
TGACCGAAATACGCTCACTTAGTAGCAAATGCGTACCTAATGGCTGAAAATAGTCATCTGGAATACGACA
AATGGTATGAGCTCTGATAACACGGGACTTTTGCAAGTCAGAGGAAGTAAGCTGTAAAGAGGATTTCAGT
GATGCAGCACTATTCACTGACTCTTGTAATGGTGGTAAGGCCTCGATAAAAGGATTATCACGATAAGCCT
CTACCCCCGTATCACGATAAACTGCTTGAATCCGGGTAGCACTCATGACTCATCCTTTTCTGGTGGATCC
TGAAATAATTCAGGCACGTATGTGGGTAGGCTGTAATCTTCTTGATCATCCGCTTCCACTGCGTTGAAAG
GAATAACTTTAGCCTCATCACCTGAAGAGCTTGGCTTCAAATGCTCCGCACGTTTTTTACGCTCCGAGGT
CACGGCTTCTTTTTTATTAGTTTTAATCTGCTTAATGCGTGTTGATTTGGGCTCAGTAGTACTGGGCGTT
AACTTATTCGCTTTCTGAATGGTTTGCTGAATAAACGCCTCAAGCTCCCTGCGTTTAGTTAACTCATCCT
GCTTCGCATTGGCTTTATTGTGTTTTTCTTGTGCTTGTATATCCCAAACCTCCCAAAATGAGAGACCTTT
AAACTGCCGACTACGTTCCGTCAGATTACAGCGCCAAAATACACGGCTGCCAACTTGCGGAAACAAATAA
ATCGTATCAACCAGCACTGGGTCATAAGCCGCTTCTAAATGTTGAGGTCTAGCTATATCAGTGCTCCGCT
GCAACCAACCCTCACGCAGAATCTCTGACCCCGAGTAATACAAACCCCACAAATTAACGCCAAATGAAGA
AATAGAGACCTTTCGGCGAGGCAGTAACGCTACTCGCAACTGCTCTTGCTCCACAGCCCTTAAACTACCT
GTACGATGCTGCATACCCCATTGCCATAGCTGGACAGGAATAGACGGTAAATCTGTAGGAAAATCAGCAT
CTCGATCGTATTTATCCATCACCAGATGGTTATTTCTGAATAAGATCGTACGCAAAATAATTTGTGTGAA
CTCAAATACCGACAGAGATGCATCTAACCTATAGTCTGTTTCACCATGGCTTTTGATCCGACTGCCCTCT
ACAATGCCAGGTGCAAAGGACTTAAACTCGGCTTGTAGTGTTCTAAAAGTGCTTTCCACTATGCCTTTAG
CATCGCCACGTCTAGGTGGAGCACTTTCCACTCGCACATTAAAACTAGAAACTAAGGCTTCGACCTGATG
ACTCATTAATTCGCCACGGTCCGCTAGCAACACATCTGGCAAACCTACACACGGCCAGTCTGAGCTACTA
ATCTCAATATCATGCTGGGCACAAATGGCCGTTTTGTCAGAGCAAGCATTTACAAAAGCCTGCATCGCCA
CCACATAAGACGGATTTTCAAAGCCGATATAAAAGCCCGTGATCATCCGACTAAACACATCAATCACAAT
GTAAAGCGTTGGTCTTCCTATGATTTTTTGGCGATCATGATGATCCACTAAATAAATATCAGCAATCGTG
GCATCAATCTCATAACGACTCCCAGGGCCTAACGCCTGAGAAGTGGCTGTACTACTTAAGGGTCGTACGT
CTTTTTTATATACCCCTGCTTTAACTCTAGACTTTAAGCGCTGAGCTTTAGGGTATTCTCGATCATAAAA
ATAACGAAACTGACGTAGTGTTGGGTAATCCTCTTGGGGAATGCGAGGAAAATACTGAGCAAACAAGTCC
ACAAATCGTCTATAGGCAACGGTGGTCTTTGTACCTTTTTGATTTAACAGGTGCTTTTCTATGGTCAACC
TAAAAAGGCGTTCAATCTCGGGCGTTACCTTGGTTCCTTCACCCTTACCATATTCTCTGGCTCGGCCAAT
CTTTGCTGTTCCTGTCGCTGAACGTCTTTCCCCTGGTGCACCGCTGTTTTTGTAGTCAGGAATTAATGCA
TTAGGCGTTTGACCACGCTGCCAGTAACGGCGTAACAACTTATAAACTGTAGCCTTAGTAACCTTATGTT
CTTGGACCACATGCTCAACGAGTTCGCTTCTGACTTTAGGGTCGAAACGATCCTTACTATTAATAATAGG
AAGAATTTTTCGATAATCCTCCTCGCGCTTCTGGAAGCTGACAGAATCTACAGACGGCTCTTCTAAATCA
AGATGTACATAAGGGTCATCAGTTCTAACTAAGCGGCCTTCATCTAAATACTGCATTAGCAACAACTCAG
CCCTAGCTTGTGGAACTCCTTTATCAGCGCTTATTTGCATCCAGACAACTTGGCCATCCTCTATAGCCAA
AATGCGATACGGATCATTATCAAATAGCACAACCTCATTAATTTGCCACATAGCGCAACTCCTCCATATT
CACTACTTGGCTAATACAGAGATCTGCACACTTATTTGCCCTGAAAGACTTATAAATATTGAACTTAATA
AAACCATTTGCGGTTAAGGCTCGTATCTCACTCAATGTTTTGCCTAACTCCAAATCATAAGCAATATCAA
CCTGCTTACAGACATTGATAATGTTTTCATCTCCTTTTTCTTGCAGGATATGGGCCAATGGGGATAGTTG
TGCTAAAAGCTCCGCAGAAACTTCTTCTGTTTTCACTGAATAAAGCCATTCAATATTTTCTTTTACTACG
GGATTTATTTCTTTATCAGTAAAAATGAACCAAGGAATTTGCTTTTGCTGCCAATAGCGACGCTCTAGTT
CTAGTTTTTCTAAGGTACGCTCGTCTTGTAAGGCTGCTGCAGGTTTGACTTGAATAGCAAACTGCTCAAA
AGGACCATCTTTGCAGTCCACTAAAAAATCAGTAGACATAACCTGATCTACACCACGAATAACAGGATGC
TTAATACCACTATCTATTGCAATCTGCCTGGTATCACTAGGTAATAAGGGGAACTGCTCGCGTATATCTA
GCACGCTGCTCTCCCACTCAAGACTGAGAAAAACAGCAAGCTCTAAGTCAGATAGCAAATGATGGACTCG
TCCCGTCTTATGAGAATAAATACGGTGGGAACGACCTGAAGAAGGAACTTCTTGTACTGTTAGCCATGGA
ATATAGTCTTTACCATGCCCTTGGCCACGCCCCTCTTTAATACGACGGGCAATTTGCACTTCAGAAAATG
AAGAGTTTGCTTTAGCCATAACAAAAGTCCAGTATGCTTTTTCACAGCATAACTGGACTGATTTCAGTTT
ACAACTATTCTGTCTAGTTTAAGACTTGGGTACCGAGCTCGAATTCGCTAGCCCAAAAAAACGGGTATGG
AGAAACAGTAGAGAGTTGCGATAAAAAGCGTCAGGTAGGATCCGCTAATCTTATGGATAAAAATGCTATG
GCATAGCAAAGTGTGACGCCGTGCAAATAATCAATGTGGACTTTTCTGCCGTGATTATAGACACTTTTGT
TACGCGTTTTTGTCATGGCTTTGGTCCCGCTTTGTTACAGAATGCTTTTAATAAGCGGGGTTACCGGTTT
GGTTAGCGAGAAGAGCCAGTAAAAGACGCAGTGACGGCAATGTCTGATGCAATATGGACAATTGGTTTCT
TCTCTGAATGGCGGGAGTATGAAAAGTATGGCTGAAGCGCAAAATGATCCCCTGCTGCCGGGATACTCGT
TTAATGCCCATCTGGTGGCGGGTTTAACGCCGATTGAGGCCAACGGTTATCTCGATTTTTTTATCGACCG
ACCGCTGGGAATGAAAGGTTATATTCTCAATCTCACCATTCGCGGTCAGGGGGTGGTGAAAAATCAGGGA
CGAGAATTTGTTTGCCGACCGGGTGATATTTTGCTGTTCCCGCCAGGAGAGATTCATCACTACGGTCGTC
ATCCGGAGGCTCGCGAATGGTATCACCAGTGGGTTTACTTTCGTCCGCGCGCCTACTGGCATGAATGGCT
TAACTGGCCGTCAATATTTGCCAATACGGGGTTCTTTCGCCCGGATGAAGCGCACCAGCCGCATTTCAGC
GACCTGTTTGGGCAAATCATTAACGCCGGGCAAGGGGAAGGGCGCTATTCGGAGCTGCTGGCGATAAATC
TGCTTGAGCAATTGTTACTGCGGCGCATGGAAGCGATTAACGAGTCGCTCCATCCACCGATGGATAATCG
GGTACGCGAGGCTTGTCAGTACATCAGCGATCACCTGGCAGACAGCAATTTTGATATCGCCAGCGTCGCA
CAGCATGTTTGCTTGTCGCCGTCGCGTCTGTCACATCTTTTCCGCCAGCAGTTAGGGATTAGCGTCTTAA
GCTGGCGCGAGGACCAACGTATCAGCCAGGCGAAGCTGCTTTTGAGCACCACCCGGATGCCTATCGCCAC
CGTCGGTCGCAATGTTGGTTTTGACGATCAACTCTATTTCTCGCGGGTATTTAAAAAATGCACCGGGGCC
AGCCCGAGCGAGTTCCGTGCCGGTTGTGAAGAAAAAGTGAATGATGTAGCCGTCAAGTTGTCATAATTGG
TAACGAATCAGACAATTGACGGCTTGACGGAGTAGCATAGGGTTTGCAGAATCCCTGCTTCGTCCATTTG
ACAGGCACATTATGCATCGATGATAAGCTGTCAAACATGAGCAGATCCTCTACGCCGGACGCATCGTGGC
CTGTGGGCGGACAATAAAGTCTTAAACTGAACAAAATAGATCTAAACTATGACAATAAAGTCTTAAACTA
GACAGAATAGTTGTAAACTGAAATCAGTCCAGTTATGCTGTGAAAAAGCATACTGGACTTTTGTTATGGC
TAAAGCAAACTCTTCATTTTCTGAAGTGCAAATTGCCCGTCGTATTAAAGAGGGGCGTGGGGTCGACGCG
GCCGTGGCGCGCCTCCTAGGTGCTCGAGGAATTCTTCCCGTGATGGATAAATAAGGGTAAGATTCCGCGT
AAGTATCGCGGGGGCGTAAGTCTGGTTATAAGGCGTTATTGTTGCAGGCAGTTTGGTCACGGCCAGCGCG
CAGCAACCGGAGCGTACACAAGTGCGTGAGGATGGCGAGCACTGCCCGGGGCCAAAATGGCAAATAAAAT
AGCCTAATAATCCAGACGATTACCCGTAATATGTTTAATCAGGGCTATACTTAGCACACTTCCACTGTGT
GTGACTGTCTGGTCTGACTGAGACAAGTTTTCAAGGATTCGTAACCTCGAGGTACAACCAGTTTGCAAGA
TGATTAAACAATAACTTAAGTTGAAGTTACCCCATTAAATGGATGGCTAATATGACTAAAAAAATTTCAT
TCATTATTAACGGCCAGGTTGAAATTTTTCCCGAAAGTGATGATTTAGTGCAATCCATTAATTTTGGTGA
TAATAGTGTTTACCTGCCAATATTGAATAATTCTCATGTAAAAAACATTATTGATTATAATGAAAATAAT
AAATTACGGTTGCATAATATTGTCAATTTTCTCTATACGGTAGGGCAAAGATGGAAAAATGAAGAATATT
CAAGGCGCAGGACATACATTCGTGATTTAAAAAAATATATGGGATATTCAGAAGCAATGGCCAAGTTAGA
GGCCAACTGGATATCTATGATTTTATGTTCTAAAGGTGGCCTTTATGATGTTGTAGAAAATGAACTTGGT
TCTCGCCATATCATGGATGAATGGCTACCTCAGGATGAAAGTTATATTAAGGCTTTTCCGAAAGGTAAGT
CTATACATCTGTTGGCAGGTAATGTTCCATTATCTGGGATCATGTCTATATTACGCGCAATTTTAACCAA
GAATCAGTGTATTATAAAAACATCGTCAACCGATCCCTTTACCGCTAATGCATTAGCGTTAAGCTTTATC
GATGTAGACCCTAATCATCCGATAACGCGCTCTTTGTCTGTTGTATATTGGCCACACCAAGGTGATACAT
CACTCGCAAAAGAAATTATGCAACATATGGATGTTATTGTCGCTTGGGGAGGGGAAGATGCGATTAATTG
GGCTGTAGAACATGCACCACCCTATGCTGACGTGATTAAATTTGGCTCTAAAAAGAGTTTTTGCATTATT
GATAATCCAGTTGATTTAACGTCAGCAGCTACCGGTGCGGCTCATGATATTTGTTTTTACGATCAGCGCG
CTTGTTTTTCTGCCCAAAACATATATTACATGGGAAATCAGTATGAGGAATTTAAGTTAGCGTTGATAGA
AAAACTTAATCTATATGCGCATATATTACCAAACGCCAAAAAAGATTTTGATGAAAAGGCGGCCTATTCT
TTAGTCCAAAAAGAGAGCTTATTTGCTGGATTAAAAGTAGAGGTGGATGTTCATCAACGTTGGATGATTA
TTGAGTCAAATGCGGGTGTGGAATTTAATCAACCACTTGGCAGATGTGTGTATCTTCATCACGTCGATAA
TATTGAGCAAGTATTGCCTTATGTTCAAAAAAATAAGACACAAACCATATCTATTTTTCCTTGGGAATCC
GCATTTAAGTATCGAGATGCGTTGGCATTAAGAGGTGCGGAAAGGATTGTAGAAGCAGGAATGAATAATA
TATTTCGAGTTGGTGGATCTCATGACGGAATGAGGCCGTTACAACGATTAGTGACATATATTTCTCATGA
GAGGCCATCTCATTATACTGCTAAGGATGTTGCGGTTGAAATAGAACAGACTCGATTCCTGGAAGAAGAT
AAGTTCCTTGTATTTGTCCCGTAATAGGTAAAAAGTATGGAAAATAAATCCAAATATAAAACCATCGACC
ATGTTCTTTGTGTTGAAGGAAATAAAAAAATTCATGTTTGGGAAACGCTGCCAGAAGAAAACAGCCCAAA
GAGAAAGAATACCATTATTATTGCGTCGGGTTTTGCCCGAAGGATGGATCATTTTGCTGGTTTAGCGGAA
TATTTATCGCGGAATGGGTTTCATGTGATTCGCTATGATTCACTTCACCACGTTGGGTTGAGTTCAGGGA
CAATTGATGAATTTACAATGTCTATAGGAAAACAGAGCCTATTAGCCGTGGTTGATTGGTTAAATACACG
AAAAATAAATAACCGTGGTATTTTGGCTTCAAGCTTATCTGCACGGATAGTTTATGCAAGTCTATCTGAA
ATTAATGTTTCATTTTTAATCACCGCAGTCGGTGTTGTTAACTTAAGATATACGCTTGAAAGAGCTTTAG
GATTTGATTATCTCAGTTTACCCATTAATGAATTGCCGAATAATTTGGATTTTGAAGGCCATAAATTGGG
TGCTGAAGTCTTTGCGAGAGATTGCCTTGATTTTGGCTGGGAAGATTTAACTTCTACAATCAATAGCATG
ATGTATCTTGATATACCGTTTATTGCTTTTACTGCAAATAACGACAATTGGGTAAAGCAAGATGAAGTTA
TCACATTGTTATCAAATATTCGTAGTAATCGATGCAAGATATATTCTTTGCTAGGGAGTTCGCATGACTT
GGGTGAAAACTTAGTGGTCCTGCGCAATTTTTATCAATCGGTTACGAAGGCTGCTATCGCGATGGATAAT
GATCGTCTGGATATTGATGTTGATATTATTGAACCATCATTCGAACATCTAACTATTGCGACAGTCAATG
AACGTCGAATGAAAATTGAGATTGAAAATCAAGCGATTTCGCTGTCTTAAAACCTATTGGGATAGATATT
ACCCTATAGATTTCAAGATGGATCGCGACGGCAAGGGAGCGAATCCCGGGAGCATAGCAAACTATGTGAC
CGGGGTGAGTGAGTGCAGCCAACAAAGAAGCAACTTGAAAGATAACGGGTATAGTTAATTCTATCACTCA
AATATAAGGGCTCTCTATGAAATTTGGAAACTTTTTGCTTACATACCAACCCCCCCAATTTTCTCAAACA
GAAGTAATGAAACGTTTGGTTAAATTAGGTCGTATTTCTGAGGAGTGTGGTTTTGATACTGTATGGTTAC
TGGAGCATCATTTCACGGAGTTTGGTTTGCTTGGTAACCCTTATGTCGCTGCTGCATATTTACTTGGTGC
AACCAAAAAATTGAATGTAGGGACTGCGGCTATTGTTCTTCCCACCGCTCATCCAGTGCGCCAACTTGAA
GATGTGAATTTATTGGATCAAATGTCAAAAGGACGATTTCGGTTTGGTATTTGTCGGGGGCTTTACAATA
AAGACTTTCGCGTATTTGGCACGGATATGAATAACAGTCGCGCTTTAACGGAGTGCTGGTACGGGTTGAT
AAAAAATGGCATGACAGAGGGATATATGGAAGCTGATAATGAACATATCAAGTTCCATAAGGTAAAAGTA
AACCCGACAGCATATAGTAAAGGTGGAGCCCCTGTTTATGTGGTTGCTGAATCAGCCTCGACAACTGAAT
GGGCCGCTCAATTTGGTTTACCGATGATATTAAGTTGGATTATAAATACTAACGAAAAGAAAGCACAGCT
TGAGCTTTATAACGAGGTGGCTCAAGAATATGGGCACGATATTCATAATATCGACCATTGCTTATCATAT
ATAACATCTGTAAATTATGACTCAAATAAAGCGCAAGAGATTTGTCGGGATTTTCTAGGGCATTGGTATG
ATTCTTATGTGAATGCCACGACCATTTTTGATGATTCAGACAAAACAAGAGGTTATGATTTCAATAAAGG
GCAGTGGCGTGACTTTGTATTAAAGGGACATAGAGATACTAATCGCCGCATTGATTACAGTTACGAAATC
AATCCCGTGGGAACCCCGCAGGAATGCATTGACATAATTCAAAAAGACATTGATGCCACGGGAATATCAA
ATATCTGTTGTGGGTTTGAAGCGAATGGAACAGTAGACGAAATTATTGCTTCCATGAAGCTCTTCCAGTC
TGATGTCATGCCGTTTCTTAAAGAAAAACAACGTTCGCTATTATAGTAGCTAAGGAAAAAGAAATGAAAT
TTGGATTGTTCTTCCTTAACTTCATCAATTCAACAACTGTTCAAGAACAAAGTATAGTTCGCATGCAGGA
AATAACAGAGTATGTTGATAAGTTGAATTTTGAACAGATTTTGGTGTATGAAAATCATTTTTCAGGTAAT
GGTGTTGTCGGTGCTCCTCTGACTGTTTCTGGTTTTTTGCTCGGTTTAACAGAAAAAATTAAAATTGGCT
CATTGAATCACATCATTACAACTCATCATCCTGTCCGAATAGCGGAGGAGGCTTGCTTATTGGATCAATT
AAGCGAAGGGAGATTTATTTTAGGGTTTAGTGATTGTGAAAAAAAAGATGAAATGCGTCTTTTTAATCGC
CCTGTTGAATATCAACAGCAACTATTTGAAGAGTGTTATGAAATCATTAACGATGCTTTAACAACAGGCT
ATTGTAATCCCGATAATGATTTTTATAGTTTCCCTAAAATATCGGTAAACCCCCACGCTTATACCCAAGG
CGGGCCTCGGAGATATGTCACAGCAACCAGTCATCATATTGTTGAGTGGGCGGCTAAAAAAGGCATTCCT
CTCATCTTTAAGTGGGATGACTCCAATGATGTTAGATATGAATATGCTGAAAGGTATAAAGCCGTTGCTG
ATAAATATGGTATTGACTTATCAGCGATAGATCATCAGTTAATGGTATTGGTTAACTATAACGAAGATAG
TCACAAAGCTAAACAAGAGACGCGTGCATTTATCCGTGATTATGTTCTTGAAATGTATCCTAATGAAAAT
CTCGAAAATAAACTTGAAGAGATAATCACAGAAAACGCTGTCGGAGATTATACGGAATGTATAGCTGCGG
CTAAGCTGGCAATTGAAAAGTGCGGTGCAAAAAGTGTATTGTTATCTTTTGAACCAATGAATGACTTGAT
GCACCAAAAAAACGTAATCAATATTGTTAATGATAATATTAAAAAGTACCACATGTAGTAAAAGAATATG
GCAGCAACGCTGCCATATTCTCTAAATTATTTGGAGGGGTAAAACAGGTATGACTTCATATGTTGATAAA
CAAGAGATCATAGCAAGCTCAGAAATTGATGATTTGATTTTTTCCAGCGATCCATTAGCTTGGTCTTACG
ATGAACAGGAAAAAATCAGAAACAAATTTGTTCTTGATGCATTTCGTAATCACTATAAACATTGTCAAGA
ATACCGTCACTACTGTCAGGTACACAAAGTAGACGACAATATTACGGAAATTGATGACATACCTGTATTC
CCAACATCAGTTTTTAAGTTTACTCGCTTATTAACTTCTCAGGAGAACGAGATTGAAAGTTGGTTTACCA
GCAGCGGCACGAGTGGTTTAAAAAGTCAGGTGGCGCGTAACAGACTAAGTATTGAGAGACTCTTAGGCTC
TGTGAGTTATGGCATGAAATATGTTGGTAGTTGGTTTGATCATCAAATAGAGTTGGTCAACTTAGGGCCA
GATAGATTTAATGCTCATAACATTTGGTTTAAATATGTTATGAGCTTGGTAGAATTATTATATCCCACGA
CATTTACCGTAATGGAAGAACGAATAGATTTTGTTAAGACATTGAATAGCCTTGAGCGAATAAAAAATCA
AGGAAAAGATATTTGTCTTATCGGCTCACCATACTTTATTTATTTGCTCTGCCAGTATATGAAAGATAAA
AATATCTCATTTTATGGGGATAAAAACCTTTATATCATAACGGGGGGCGGCTGGAAAAGTTATGAAAAAG
AGTCCCTAAAACGCGATGATTTCAATCATCTTTTATTCGACACGTTCAACCTCAATAATATTAGTCAAAT
CCGCGATATATTTAATCAAGTTGAACTCAACACTTGTTTCTTTGAGGATGAAATGCAACGTAAACGTGTT
CCGCCGTGGGTATATGCGCGAGCACTTGATCCTGAAACATTGAAACCTGTACCTGATGGAATGCCGGGTT
TGATGAGTTATATGGATGCGTCATCAACGAGTTATCCGGCATTTATTGTTACCGATGATGTCGGGATAAT
GAGCAGAGAATATGGTCAATATCCTGGTGTACTTGTTGAGATTTTACGTCGCGCCAATACGAGGGCACAG
AAAGGGTGTGCTTTAAGCTTAAACCAAGCATTTAATAGTTGATATACTCTATGGATTTTAAGATGCATCG
CGATGGCAAGGGAGTGAATTCGGATCCGAGCTCGGTACCAAGCTTGATGCATAGCTTGAGTATTCTATAG
TGTCACCTAAATAGCTTGGCGTAATCATGGTCATAGCTGTTTCCTGTGTGAAATTGTTATCCGCTCACAA
TTCCACACAACATACGAGCCGGAAGCATAAAGTGTAAAGCCTGGGGTGCCTAATGAGTGAGCTAACTCAC
ATTAATTGCGTTGCGCTCACTGCCCGCTTTCCAGTCGGGAAACCTGTCGTGCCAGGACTACGGTCGTGCC
AACTTGCGTGATAACTATCGTCTGGTTGATGGCGCATCGAAAGACGGCTGGTTATTCACTGCTGAACATA
CTCAGAGTGTCCTGAAGGGCTTTAACAAGTTTGTTGTTCAGTACGCTACTGACTCGATGACCTCGCAGGG
TAAAGGGCTGTCGCAGGGTTCTGGCGTTGCATTTGATAACGAAAAATTTGCCTACAATATCAACAACAAC
GGTCACATGCTGCGTATCCTCGACCACGGTGCGATCTCCATGGGCGACAACTGGGACATGATGTACGTGG
GTATGTACCAGGATATCAACTGGGATAACGACAACGGCACCAAGTGGTGGACCGTCGGTATTCGCCCGAT
GTACAAGTGGACGCCAATCATGAGCACCGTGATGGAAATCGGCTACGACAACGTCGAATCCCAGCGCACC
GGCGACAAGAACAATCAGTACAAAATTACCCTCGCACAACAATGGCAGGCTGGCGACAGCATCTGGTCAC
GCCCGGCTATTCGTGTCTTCGCAACCTACGCCAAGTGGGATGAGAAATGGGGTTACGACTACACCGGTAA
CGCTGATAACAACGCGAACTTCGGCAAAGCCGTTCCTGCTGATTTCAACGGCGGCAGCTTCGGTCGTGGC
GACAGCGACGAGTGGACCTTCGGTGCCCAGATGGAAATCTGGTGGTAAGCTTGCGGCCGCTATTGAGGGA
TCTGATTAATTAAAACGTGGCTTACTAGGATCCGATATCATTTAAATCTAGGGATAACAGGGTAATACTA
GTGTCGACCAACCAGATAAGTGAAATCTAGTTCCAAACTATTTTGTCATTTTTAATTTTCGTATTAGCTT
ACGACGCTACACCCAGTTCCCATCTATTTTGTCACTCTTCCCTAAATAATCCTTAAAAACTCCATTTCCA
CCCCTCCCAGTTCCCAACTATTTTGTCCGCCCACAGGCTGAAAGCGCTATTTCTTCAAAACCCCCGTCGA
CGGTATCGATAAGCTTGATATCGAATTCCTGCAGCCCGGGGGATCCACTAGTTCTAGAGCGGCCGCCACC
GCGGTGGAGCTCCAATTCGCCCTATAGTGAGTCGTATTACGCGCGCTCACTGGCCGTCGTTTTACAACGT
CGTGACTGGGAAAACCCTGGCGTTACCCAACTTAATCGCCTTGCAGCACATCCCCCTTTCGCCAGCTGGC
GTAATAGCGAAGAGGCCCGCACCGATCGCCCTTCCCAACAGTTGCGCAGCCTGAATGGCGAATGGAAATT
GTAAGCGTTAATATTTTGTTAAAATTCGCGTTAAATTTTTGTTAAATCAGCTCATTTTTTAACCAATAGG
CCGTACTGCGATGAGTGGCAGGGCGGGGCGTAATTTTTTTAAGGCAGTTATTGGTGCCCTTAAACGCCTG
GTTGCTACGCCTGAATAAGTGATAATAAGCGGATGAATGGCAGAAATTCGAAAGCAAATTCGACCCGGTC
GTCGGTTCAGGGCAGGGTCGTTAAATAGCCGCTTATGTCTATTGCTGGTTTACCGGTTTATTGACTACCG
GAAGCAGTGTGACCGTGTGCTTCTCAAATGCCTGAGGCCAGTTTGCTCAGGCTCTCCCCGTGGAGGTAAT
AATTGACGATATGATCATTTATTCTGCCTCCCAGAGCCTGATAAAAACGGTGAATCCGTTAGCGAGGTGC
CGCCGGCTTCCATTCAGGTCGAGGTGGCCCGGCTCCATGCACCGCGACGCAACGCGGGGAGGCAGACAAG
GTATAGGGCGGCGAGGCGGCTACAGCCGATAGTCTGGAACAGCGCACTTACGGGTTGCTGCGCAACCCAA
GTGCTACCGGCGCGGCAGCGTGACCCGTGTCGGCGGCTCCAACGGCTCGCCATCGTCCAGAAAACACGGC
TCATCGGGCATCGGCAGGCGCTGCTGCCCGCGCCGTTCCCATTCCTCCGTTTCGGTCAAGGCTGGCAGGT
CTGGTTCCATGCCCGGAATGCCGGGCTGGCTGGGCGGCTCCTCGCCGGGGCCGGTCGGTAGTTGCTGCTC
GCCCGGATACAGGGTCGGGATGCGGCGCAGGTCGCCATGCCCCAACAGCGATTCGTCCTGGTCGTCGTGA
TCAACCACCACGGCGGCACTGAACACCGACAGGCGCAACTGGTCGCGGGGCTGGCCCCACGCCACGCGGT
CATTGACCACGTAGGCCGACACGGTGCCGGGGCCGTTGAGCTTCACGACGGAGATCCAGCGCTCGGCCAC
CAAGTCCTTGACTGCGTATTGGACCGTCCGCAAAGAACGTCCGATGAGCTTGGAAAGTGTCTTCTGGCTG
ACCACCACGGCGTTCTGGTGGCCCATCTGCGCCACGAGGTGATGCAGCAGCATTGCCGCCGTGGGTTTCC
TCGCAATAAGCCCGGCCCACGCCTCATGCGCTTTGCGTTCCGTTTGCACCCAGTGACCGGGCTTGTTCTT
GGCTTGAATGCCGATTTCTCTGGACTGCGTGGCCATGCTTATCTCCATGCGGTAGGGGTGCCGCACGGTT
GCGGCACCATGCGCAATCAGCTGCAACTTTTCGGCAGCGCGACAACAATTATGCGTTGCGTAAAAGTGGC
AGTCAATTACAGATTTTCTTTAACCTACGCAATGAGCTATTGCGGGGGGTGCCGCAATGAGCTGTTGCGT
ACCCCCCTTTTTTAAGTTGTTGATTTTTAAGTCTTTCGCATTTCGCCCTATATCTAGTTCTTTGGTGCCC
AAAGAAGGGCACCCCTGCGGGGTTCCCCCACGCCTTCGGCGCGGCTCCCCCTCCGGCAAAAAGTGGCCCC
TCCGGGGCTTGTTGATCGACTGCGCGGCCTTCGGCCTTGCCCAAGGTGGCGCTGCCCCCTTGGAACCCCC
GCACTCGCCGCCGTGAGGCTCGGGGGGCAGGCGGGCGGGCTTCGCCCTTCGACTGCCCCCACTCGCATAG
GCTTGGGTCGTTCCAGGCGCGTCAAGGCCAAGCCGCTGCGCGGTCGCTGCGCGAGCCTTGACCCGCCTTC
CACTTGGTGTCCAACCGGCAAGCGAAGCGCGCAGGCCGCAGGCCGGAGGCTTTTCCCCAGAGAAAATTAA
AAAAATTGATGGGGCAAGGCCGCAGGCCGCGCAGTTGGAGCCGGTGGGTATGTGGTCGAAGGCTGGGTAG
CCGGTGGGCAATCCCTGTGGTCAAGCTCGTGGGCAGGCGCAGCCTGTCCATCAGCTTGTCCAGCAGGGTT
GTCCACGGGCCGAGCGAAGCGAGCCAGCCGGTGGCCGCTCGCGGCCATCGTCCACATATCCACGGGCTGG
CAAGGGAGCGCAGCGACCGCGCAGGGCGAAGCCCGGAGAGCAAGCCCGTAGGGCGCCGCAGCCGCCGTAG
GCGGTCACGACTTTGCGAAGCAAAGTCTAGTGAGTATACTCAAGCATTGAGTGGCCCGCCGGAGGCACCG
CCTTGCGCTGCCCCCGTCGAGCCGGTTGGACACCAAAAGGGAGGGGCAGGCATGGCGGCATACGCGATCA
TGCGATGCAAGAAGCTGGCGAAAATGGGCAACGTGGCGGCCAGTCTCAAGCACGCCTACCGCGAGCGCGA
GACGCCCAACGCTGACGCCAGCAGGACGCCAGAGAACGAGCACTGGGCGGCCAGCAGCACCGATGAAGCG
ATGGGCCGACTGCGCGAGTTGCTGCCAGAGAAGCGGCGCAAGGACGCTGTGTTGGCGGTCGAGTACGTCA
TGACGGCCAGCCCGGAATGGTGGAAGTCGGCCAGCCAAGAACAGCAGGCGGCGTTCTTCGAGAAGGCGCA
CAAGTGGCTGGCGGACAAGTACGGGGCGGATCGCATCGTGACGGCCAGCATCCACCGTGACGAAACCAGC
CCGCACATGACCGCGTTCGTGGTGCCGCTGACGCAGGACGGCAGGCTGTCGGCCAAGGAGTTCATCGGCA
ACAAAGCGCAGATGACCCGCGACCAGACCACGTTTGCGGCCGCTGTGGCCGATCTAGGGCTGCAACGGGG
CATCGAGGGCAGCAAGGCACGTCACACGCGCATTCAGGCGTTCTACGAGGCCCTGGAGCGGCCACCAGTG
GGCCACGTCACCATCAGCCCGCAAGCGGTCGAGCCACGCGCCTATGCACCGCAGGGATTGGCCGAAAAGC
TGGGAATCTCAAAGCGCGTTGAGACGCCGGAAGCCGTGGCCGACCGGCTGACAAAAGCGGTTCGGCAGGG
GTATGAGCCTGCCCTACAGGCCGCCGCAGGAGCGCGTGAGATGCGCAAGAAGGCCGATCAAGCCCAAGAG
ACGGCCCGAG
